>Addgene plasmid #124198 | KA1875_pGL4-UBCmin-luc2/Sox2_SRR2 | addgene full sequence | sequence record 239537 | Addgene NGS Result
TAATATTAAGGTACGGGAGGTATTGGACAGGCCGCAATAAAATATCTTTATTTTCATTACATCTGTGTGT
TGGTTTTTTGTGTGAATCGATAGTACTAACATACGCTCTCCATCAAAACAAAACGAAACAAAACAAACTA
GCAAAATAGGCTGTCCCCAGTGCAAGTGCAGGTGCCAGAACATTTCTCTGGCCTAACTGGCCGGTACCTG
AGCTCGCTAGCCTCGAGGATGGGGCGGTGAACGCCGATGATTATATAAGGACGCGCCGGGTGTGGCACAG
CTAGTTCCGTCGCAGCCGGGATTTGAATTCCTCGACTCTAGAGGATCTGGCCTCGGCGGCCAAGCTTGGC
AATCCGGTACTGTTGGTAAAGCCACCATGGAAGATGCCAAAAACATTAAGAAGGGCCCAGCGCCATTCTA
CCCACTCGAAGACGGGACCGCCGGCGAGCAGCTGCACAAAGCCATGAAGCGCTACGCCCTGGTGCCCGGC
ACCATCGCCTTTACCGACGCACATATCGAGGTGGACATTACCTACGCCGAGTACTTCGAGATGAGCGTTC
GGCTGGCAGAAGCTATGAAGCGCTATGGGCTGAATACAAACCATCGGATCGTGGTGTGCAGCGAGAATAG
CTTGCAGTTCTTCATGCCCGTGTTGGGTGCCCTGTTCATCGGTGTGGCTGTGGCCCCAGCTAACGACATC
TACAACGAGCGCGAGCTGCTGAACAGCATGGGCATCAGCCAGCCCACCGTCGTATTCGTGAGCAAGAAAG
GGCTGCAAAAGATCCTCAACGTGCAAAAGAAGCTACCGATCATACAAAAGATCATCATCATGGATAGCAA
GACCGACTACCAGGGCTTCCAAAGCATGTACACCTTCGTGACTTCCCATTTGCCACCCGGCTTCAACGAG
TACGACTTCGTGCCCGAGAGCTTCGACCGGGACAAAACCATCGCCCTGATCATGAACAGTAGTGGCAGTA
CCGGATTGCCCAAGGGCGTAGCCCTACCGCACCGCACCGCTTGTGTCCGATTCAGTCATGCCCGCGACCC
CATCTTCGGCAACCAGATCATCCCCGACACCGCTATCCTCAGCGTGGTGCCATTTCACCACGGCTTCGGC
ATGTTCACCACGCTGGGCTACTTGATCTGCGGCTTTCGGGTCGTGCTCATGTACCGCTTCGAGGAGGAGC
TATTCTTGCGCAGCTTGCAAGACTATAAGATTCAATCTGCCCTGCTGGTGCCCACACTATTTAGCTTCTT
CGCTAAGAGCACTCTCATCGACAAGTACGACCTAAGCAACTTGCACGAGATCGCCAGCGGCGGGGCGCCG
CTCAGCAAGGAGGTAGGTGAGGCCGTGGCCAAACGCTTCCACCTACCAGGCATCCGCCAGGGCTACGGCC
TGACAGAAACAACCAGCGCCATTCTGATCACCCCCGAAGGGGACGACAAGCCTGGCGCAGTAGGCAAGGT
GGTGCCCTTCTTCGAGGCTAAGGTGGTGGACTTGGACACCGGTAAGACACTGGGTGTGAACCAGCGCGGC
GAGCTGTGCGTCCGTGGCCCCATGATCATGAGCGGCTACGTTAACAACCCCGAGGCTACAAACGCTCTCA
TCGACAAGGACGGCTGGCTGCACAGCGGCGACATCGCCTACTGGGACGAGGACGAGCACTTCTTCATCGT
GGACCGGCTGAAGAGCCTGATCAAATACAAGGGCTACCAGGTAGCCCCAGCCGAACTGGAGAGCATCCTG
CTGCAACACCCCAACATCTTCGACGCCGGGGTCGCCGGCCTGCCCGACGACGATGCCGGCGAGCTGCCCG
CCGCAGTCGTCGTGCTGGAACACGGTAAAACCATGACCGAGAAGGAGATCGTGGACTATGTGGCCAGCCA
GGTTACAACCGCCAAGAAGCTGCGCGGTGGTGTTGTGTTCGTGGACGAGGTGCCTAAAGGACTGACCGGC
AAGTTGGACGCCCGCAAGATCCGCGAGATTCTCATTAAGGCCAAGAAGGGCGGCAAGATCGCCGTGTAAT
AATTCTAGAGTCGGGGCGGCCGGCCGCTTCGAGCAGACATGATAAGATACATTGATGAGTTTGGACAAAC
CACAACTAGAATGCAGTGAAAAAAATGCTTTATTTGTGAAATTTGTGATGCTATTGCTTTATTTGTAACC
ATTATAAGCTGCAATAAACAAGTTAACAACAACAATTGCATTCATTTTATGTTTCAGGTTCAGGGGGAGG
TGTGGGAGGTTTTTTAAAGCAAGTAAAACCTCTACAAATGTGGTAAAATCGATAAGGATCCTCTGCCCTT
CAGCCGAGTACCGGCCGCCGCCAGTTCTCTCAGCCTCTAGGCCTGTGTCGCCTCTTTTGCAAGAAAGTAA
TTTCTTTCTTAAAGAGCTACTAATAATGTTCTTTGGAGGATTATGAAGGTCCTGTTTTCTGTGTTTATAT
TTCTTCTCGGTCTTTTCATTTCAGATGTAGAGTTGGTTGTTTGATTCTTTATTTTCGTTTTTAGGGTAAG
GTACTGGGAAGGGACATTTATTCAGTTCCCAGTCCAAGCTAGGCAGGTTCCCCTCTAATTAATGCAGAGA
CTCTAAAAGAATTTCCCGGGCTCGGGCAGCCATTGTGATGCATATAGGATTATTCACGTGGTAATGAGCA
CAGTCGACAGTTCTTGCTCACACATAGGAATAAAAGAAACTTTGAATAAAGACCCAAATGACGGGCGTGG
GGGGAGAGGGGAGGATATTCCCGGAACTCCAGCTCGACCGATGCCCTTGAGAGCCTTCAACCCAGTCAGC
TCCTTCCGGTGGGCGCGGGGCATGACTATCGTCGCCGCACTTATGACTGTCTTCTTTATCATGCAACTCG
TAGGACAGGTGCCGGCAGCGCTCTTCCGCTTCCTCGCTCACTGACTCGCTGCGCTCGGTCGTTCGGCTGC
GGCGAGCGGTATCAGCTCACTCAAAGGCGGTAATACGGTTATCCACAGAATCAGGGGATAACGCAGGAAA
GAACATGTGAGCAAAAGGCCAGCAAAAGGCCAGGAACCGTAAAAAGGCCGCGTTGCTGGCGTTTTTCCAT
AGGCTCCGCCCCCCTGACGAGCATCACAAAAATCGACGCTCAAGTCAGAGGTGGCGAAACCCGACAGGAC
TATAAAGATACCAGGCGTTTCCCCCTGGAAGCTCCCTCGTGCGCTCTCCTGTTCCGACCCTGCCGCTTAC
CGGATACCTGTCCGCCTTTCTCCCTTCGGGAAGCGTGGCGCTTTCTCATAGCTCACGCTGTAGGTATCTC
AGTTCGGTGTAGGTCGTTCGCTCCAAGCTGGGCTGTGTGCACGAACCCCCCGTTCAGCCCGACCGCTGCG
CCTTATCCGGTAACTATCGTCTTGAGTCCAACCCGGTAAGACACGACTTATCGCCACTGGCAGCAGCCAC
TGGTAACAGGATTAGCAGAGCGAGGTATGTAGGCGGTGCTACAGAGTTCTTGAAGTGGTGGCCTAACTAC
GGCTACACTAGAAGAACAGTATTTGGTATCTGCGCTCTGCTGAAGCCAGTTACCTTCGGAAAAAGAGTTG
GTAGCTCTTGATCCGGCAAACAAACCACCGCTGGTAGCGGTGGTTTTTTTGTTTGCAAGCAGCAGATTAC
GCGCAGAAAAAAAGGATCTCAAGAAGATCCTTTGATCTTTTCTACGGGGTCTGACGCTCAGTGGAACGAA
AACTCACGTTAAGGGATTTTGGTCATGAGATTATCAAAAAGGATCTTCACCTAGATCCTTTTAAATTAAA
AATGAAGTTTTAAATCAATCTAAAGTATATATGAGTAAACTTGGTCTGACAGCGGCCGCAAATGCTAAAC
CACTGCAGTGGTTACCAGTGCTTGATCAGTGAGGCACCGATCTCAGCGATCTGCCTATTTCGTTCGTCCA
TAGTGGCCTGACTCCCCGTCGTGTAGATCACTACGATTCGTGAGGGCTTACCATCAGGCCCCAGCGCAGC
AATGATGCCGCGAGAGCCGCGTTCACCGGCCCCCGATTTGTCAGCAATGAACCAGCCAGCAGGGAGGGCC
GAGCGAAGAAGTGGTCCTGCTACTTTGTCCGCCTCCATCCAGTCTATGAGCTGCTGTCGTGATGCTAGAG
TAAGAAGTTCGCCAGTGAGTAGTTTCCGAAGAGTTGTGGCCATTGCTACTGGCATCGTGGTATCACGCTC
GTCGTTCGGTATGGCTTCGTTCAACTCTGGTTCCCAGCGGTCAAGCCGGGTCACATGATCACCCATATTA
TGAAGAAATGCAGTCAGCTCCTTAGGGCCTCCGATCGTTGTCAGAAGTAAGTTGGCCGCGGTGTTGTCGC
TCATGGTAATGGCAGCACTACACAATTCTCTTACCGTCATGCCATCCGTAAGATGCTTTTCCGTGACCGG
CGAGTACTCAACCAAGTCGTTTTGTGAGTAGTGTATACGGCGACCAAGCTGCTCTTGCCCGGCGTCTATA
CGGGACAACACCGCGCCACATAGCAGTACTTTGAAAGTGCTCATCATCGGGAATCGTTCTTCGGGGCGGA
AAGACTCAAGGATCTTGCCGCTATTGAGATCCAGTTCGATATAGCCCACTCTTGCACCCAGTTGATCTTC
AGCATCTTTTACTTTCACCAGCGTTTCGGGGTGTGCAAAAACAGGCAAGCAAAATGCCGCAAAGAAGGGA
ATGAGTGCGACACGAAAATGTTGGATGCTCATACTCGTCCTTTTTCAATATTATTGAAGCATTTATCAGG
GTTACTAGTACGTCTCTCAAGGATAAGTAAG
Features (pLannotate 1.2.2; 10 found; start..end, strand, type, name):
     36..84      +  polyA_signal   poly(A) signal: synthetic polyadenylation signal
     98..189     +  misc_feature   pause site: RNA polymerase II transcriptional pause signal from the human α2 globin gene
    230..305     +  promoter       UbC promoter (fragment): human ubiquitin C promoter
    377..2029    +  CDS            luciferase: firefly luciferase synthetic luc2 version of the luciferase gene
   2073..2194    -  polyA_signal   SV40 poly(A) signal: SV40 polyadenylation signal
   2217..2285    -  CDS            large T antigen (fragment): large T antigen from SV40 (simian virus 40)
   2764..2894    +  CDS            TcR (fragment): tetracycline efflux protein; tet; confers resistance to tetracycline
   3074..3662    -  rep_origin     ori: high-copy-number ColE1/pMB1/pBR322/pUC origin of replication
   3862..4722    -  CDS            AmpR: β-lactamase confers resistance to ampicillin, carbenicillin, and related antibiotics
   4723..4764    -  promoter       AmpR promoter (fragment): bla
