[The description below was written by a language model from this plasmid's Addgene catalogue record and pLannotate feature annotations shown in this document.]
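Description:
KA1875_pGL4-UBCmin-luc2/Sox2_SRR2 is a 4.8 kb firefly luciferase reporter plasmid built on a pGL4-derived backbone (pGL4-UBCmin-luc2) and designed to measure the activity of a mouse Sox2 enhancer; the name points to the SRR2 regulatory region of Sox2. It is maintained in E. coli as a high-copy plasmid through a ColE1/pUC-type origin and is selected with ampicillin via the β-lactamase gene. No mammalian selection marker is annotated, which is consistent with transient transfection use.

The reporter unit consists of a short fragment of the human ubiquitin C promoter (UBCmin) placed upstream of the synthetic luc2 luciferase coding sequence, followed by an SV40 polyadenylation signal. A minimal promoter of this kind is normally expected to give little expression on its own, so luciferase output reflects the contribution of the linked enhancer. Upstream of the promoter sit a synthetic poly(A) signal and an RNA polymerase II transcriptional pause site from the human α2 globin gene, standard pGL4 elements that limit read-through transcription from the backbone and so reduce background signal. The automated annotation does not label the Sox2 enhancer itself, and the cloning sites are recorded as unknown, so its exact position is not stated. An unannotated stretch lies downstream of the SV40 poly(A) region, but the record does not confirm that the insert resides there. The small large T antigen and TcR fragments flagged by the annotation look like incidental matches or backbone remnants rather than functional genes. The associated work concerns enhancer activation during reprogramming to naive pluripotency, which suggests use in enhancer activity assays in that context.
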