Addgene plasmid #124198: KA1875_pGL4-UBCmin-luc2/Sox2_SRR2
Purpose: Luciferase reporter driven by the Sox2 enhancer
Depositing lab: Hans Schöler. Publication: Esrrb Unlocks Silenced Enhancers for Reprogramming to Naive Pluripotency. Adachi K, Kopp W, Wu G, Heising S, Greber B, Stehling M, Arauzo-Bravo MJ, Boerno ST, Timmermann B, Vingron M, Scholer HR. Cell Stem Cell. 2018 Aug 2;23(2):266-275.e6. doi: 10.1016/j.stem.2018.05.020. Epub 2018 Jun 14. PubMed 29910149.
Backbone
  Vector backbone: pGL4-UBCmin-luc2
  Vector type: Luciferase
Growth in bacteria
  Bacterial resistance: Ampicillin, 100 μg/mL
  Growth temperature: 37°C
  Growth strain: DH5alpha
  Copy number: High Copy
Gene/Insert
  Gene/Insert name: Sox2 enhancer
  Species: M. musculus (mouse)
  Promoter: UBCmin
  Cloning method: Restriction Enzyme; 5′ cloning site Unknown (unknown if destroyed)
Terms and licenses: Academic/Nonprofit Terms; Industry Terms: Not Available to Industry
How to cite: KA1875_pGL4-UBCmin-luc2/Sox2_SRR2 was a gift from Hans Schöler (Addgene plasmid # 124198 ; http://n2t.net/addgene:124198 ; RRID:Addgene_124198)
